Addgene plasmid #234802: pVEA3-delta7
Purpose: Mammalian expression of bovine arrestin-3 (deleted residues 176, 177, 178, 182-185)
Depositing lab: Vsevolod Gurevich. Depositing organization: Vanderbilt University. Publication: GPCR Binding and JNK3 Activation by Arrestin-3 Have Different Structural Requirements. Zheng C, Weinstein LD, Nguyen KK, Grewal A, Gurevich EV, Gurevich VV. Cells. 2023 Jun 6;12(12):1563. doi: 10.3390/cells12121563. PubMed 37371033.
Backbone
  Vector backbone: pcDNA3
  Vector type: Mammalian Expression
Growth in bacteria
  Bacterial resistance: Ampicillin, 100 μg/mL
  Growth temperature: 37°C
  Growth strain: DH5alpha
  Copy number: High Copy
Gene/Insert
  Gene/Insert name: Arrestin-3
  Species: B. taurus (bovine)
  Mutation: deleted residues 176, 177, 178, 182-185
  Entrez Gene: ARR3
  Tag / fusion protein: Venus (N terminal on insert)
  Cloning method: Restriction Enzyme; 5′ cloning site Unknown (unknown if destroyed)
Terms and licenses: Academic/Nonprofit Terms; Industry Terms: Not Available to Industry
How to cite: pVEA3-delta7 was a gift from Vsevolod Gurevich (Addgene plasmid # 234802 ; http://n2t.net/addgene:234802 ; RRID:Addgene_234802)
