[The description below was written by a language model from this plasmid's Addgene catalogue record and pLannotate feature annotations shown in this document.]
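Description:
pVEA3-delta7 is a mammalian expression plasmid built on the pcDNA3 backbone that encodes bovine arrestin-3 carrying a seven-residue deletion (residues 176, 177, 178 and 182-185), fused at its N-terminus to the yellow fluorescent protein Venus. In the 7,348 nt sequenced record, the fusion is driven by the human cytomegalovirus immediate-early enhancer and promoter and terminated by the bovine growth hormone polyadenylation signal. The Venus coding region (called as mVenus by the annotation software) lies upstream of the arrestin coding region, separated by a short linker. T7 and SP6 phage promoters flank the insert, as is usual for pcDNA3. The automated annotation labels the arrestin open reading frame by similarity to human ARRB2 (beta-arrestin-2), which is the alternative name for arrestin-3. The catalogue instead links the Entrez symbol ARR3, so the gene identifiers in the record are not fully consistent, although the stated insert is bovine arrestin-3.

The plasmid replicates in E. coli at high copy from a ColE1/pUC-type origin and is selected with ampicillin through the bla gene. An f1 origin is also present. A second cassette, with the SV40 early promoter driving the neomycin phosphotransferase gene followed by the SV40 poly(A) signal, allows G418 selection of stably transfected mammalian cells. Small annotated fragments (HIV-1 LTR, ble, lacI, bom) are probably backbone remnants or similarity hits rather than functional parts.

The associated publication compares the structural requirements for GPCR binding and JNK3 activation by arrestin-3. This suggests the deletion mutant is used to test how that region contributes to each function, with the Venus tag giving a fluorescent readout of the expressed protein in cells.
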