Features (pLannotate 1.2.2; 22 found; start..end, strand, type, name):
    484..588     -  promoter       AmpR promoter: bla
    647..699     -  misc_feature   bom (fragment): basis of mobility region from pBR322
    854..1233    +  enhancer       CMV enhancer: human cytomegalovirus immediate early enhancer
   1234..1437    +  promoter       CMV promoter: human cytomegalovirus (CMV) immediate early promoter
   1433..1466    +  LTR            5' LTR (truncated) (fragment): truncated 5' long terminal repeat (LTR) from HIV-1
   1482..1500    +  promoter       T7 promoter: promoter for bacteriophage T7 RNA polymerase
   1535..2251    +  CDS            mVenus: mVenus is a basic (constitutively fluorescent) yellow fluorescent protein published in 2006, derived from Aequorea victoria. It is reported to be a rapidly-maturing monomer with moderate acid sensitivity.
   2285..3490    +  CDS            ARRB2: ARRB2_HUMAN - Also known as ARB2, ARR2. Experimental evidence at protein level: Swiss-Prot protein existence level 1. Functions in regulating agonist-mediated G-protein coupled receptor (GPCR) signaling by mediating both receptor desensitization and resensitization processes. During homologous desensitization, beta- arrestins bind to the GPRK-phosphorylated receptor and sterically preclude its coupling to the cognate G-protein; the binding appears to require additional receptor determinants exposed only in the active receptor conformation. The beta-arrestins target many receptors for internali
   3520..3538    -  promoter       SP6 promoter: promoter for bacteriophage SP6 RNA polymerase
   3564..3788    +  polyA_signal   bGH poly(A) signal: bovine growth hormone polyadenylation signal
   3792..3813    +  promoter       SV40 promoter (fragment): SV40 enhancer and early promoter
   3834..4262    +  rep_origin     f1 ori (sequence partly withheld): f1 bacteriophage origin of replication; arrow indicates direction of (+) strand synthesis
   4276..4605    +  promoter       SV40 promoter: SV40 enhancer and early promoter
   4672..5463    +  CDS            neo: KKA2_KLEPN - Also known as kan, nptII. Experimental evidence at protein level: Swiss-Prot protein existence level 1. Resistance to kanamycin, neomycin, paromomycin, ribostamycin, butirosin and gentamicin B. From Klebsiella pneumoniae.
   5487..5645    +  CDS            ble (fragment): BLE_KLEPN - Experimental evidence at protein level: Swiss-Prot protein existence level 1. Binding protein with a strong affinity to the bleomycin family of antibiotics. Binds to CL990; an antimitotic-antibiotic compound. From Klebsiella pneumoniae.
   5640..5761    +  polyA_signal   SV40 poly(A) signal: SV40 polyadenylation signal
   5834..5850    -  protein_bind   lac operator: The lac repressor binds to the lac operator to inhibit transcription in E. coli. This inhibition can be relieved by adding lactose or isopropyl-β-D-thiogalactopyranoside (IPTG). lac repressor encoded by lacI
   5858..5888    -  promoter       lac promoter: promoter for the E. coli lac operon
   5903..5924    -  protein_bind   CAP binding site: CAP binding activates transcription in the presence of cAMP. E. coli catabolite activator protein
   5937..6029    -  CDS            lacI (fragment): lac repressor; lacI; The lac repressor binds to the lac operator to inhibit transcription in E. coli. This inhibition can be relieved by adding lactose or isopropyl-β-D-thiogalactopyranoside (IPTG).
   6212..6800    -  rep_origin     ori: high-copy-number ColE1/pMB1/pBR322/pUC origin of replication
   6971..483     -  CDS            AmpR (across the origin): β-lactamase; bla; confers resistance to ampicillin, carbenicillin, and related antibiotics
>Addgene plasmid #234802 | pVEA3-delta7 | addgene full sequence | sequence record 469820 | Addgene NGS Result
ATCAAGGCGAGTTACATGATCCCCCATGTTGTGCAAAAAAGCGGTTAGCTCCTTCGGTCCTCCGATCGTT
GTCAGAAGTAAGTTGGCCGCAGTGTTATCACTCATGGTTATGGCAGCACTGCATAATTCTCTTACTGTCA
TGCCATCCGTAAGATGCTTTTCTGTGACTGGTGAGTACTCAACCAAGTCATTCTGAGAATAGTGTATGCG
GCGACCGAGTTGCTCTTGCCCGGCGTCAATACGGGATAATACCGCGCCACATAGCAGAACTTTAAAAGTG
CTCATCATTGGAAAACGTTCTTCGGGGCGAAAACTCTCAAGGATCTTACCGCTGTTGAGATCCAGTTCGA
TGTAACCCACTCGTGCACCCAACTGATCTTCAGCATCTTTTACTTTCACCAGCGTTTCTGGGTGAGCAAA
AACAGGAAGGCAAAATGCCGCAAAAAAGGGAATAAGGGCGACACGGAAATGTTGAATACTCATACTCTTC
CTTTTTCAATATTATTGAAGCATTTATCAGGGTTATTGTCTCATGAGCGGATACATATTTGAATGTATTT
AGAAAAATAAACAAATAGGGGTTCCGCGCACATTTCCCCGAAAAGTGCCACCTGACGTCGACGGATCGGG
AGATCTCCCGATCCCCTATGGTGCACTCTCAGTACAATCTGCTCTGATGCCGCATAGTTAAGCCAGTATC
TGCTCCCTGCTTGTGTGTTGGAGGTCGCTGAGTAGTGCGCGAGCAAAATTTAAGCTACAACAAGGCAAGG
CTTGACCGACAATTGCATGAAGAATCTGCTTAGGGTTAGGCGTTTTGCGCTGCTTCGCGATGTACGGGCC
AGATATACGCGTTGACATTGATTATTGACTAGTTATTAATAGTAATCAATTACGGGGTCATTAGTTCATA
GCCCATATATGGAGTTCCGCGTTACATAACTTACGGTAAATGGCCCGCCTGGCTGACCGCCCAACGACCC
CCGCCCATTGACGTCAATAATGACGTATGTTCCCATAGTAACGCCAATAGGGACTTTCCATTGACGTCAA
TGGGTGGAGTATTTACGGTAAACTGCCCACTTGGCAGTACATCAAGTGTATCATATGCCAAGTACGCCCC
CTATTGACGTCAATGACGGTAAATGGCCCGCCTGGCATTATGCCCAGTACATGACCTTATGGGACTTTCC
TACTTGGCAGTACATCTACGTATTAGTCATCGCTATTACCATGGTGATGCGGTTTTGGCAGTACATCAAT
GGGCGTGGATAGCGGTTTGACTCACGGGGATTTCCAAGTCTCCACCCCATTGACGTCAATGGGAGTTTGT
TTTGGCACCAAAATCAACGGGACTTTCCAAAATGTCGTAACAACTCCGCCCCATTGACGCAAATGGGCGG
TAGGCGTGTACGGTGGGAGGTCTATATAAGCAGAGCTCTCTGGCTAACTAGAGAACCCACTGCTTACTGG
CTTATCGAAATTAATACGACTCACTATAGGGAGACCCAAGCTGGAATTCGCGATCGCGGCCACGATGGTG
AGCAAGGGCGAGGAGCTGTTCACCGGGGTGGTGCCCATCCTGGTCGAGCTGGACGGCGACGTAAACGGCC
ACAAGTTCAGCGTGTCCGGCGAGGGCGAGGGCGATGCCACCTACGGCAAGCTGACCCTGAAGCTGATCTG
CACCACCGGCAAGCTGCCCGTGCCCTGGCCCACCCTCGTGACCACCCTGGGCTACGGCCTGCAGTGCTTC
GCCCGCTACCCCGACCACATGAAGCAGCACGACTTCTTCAAGTCCGCCATGCCCGAAGGCTACGTCCAGG
AGCGCACCATCTTCTTCAAGGACGACGGCAACTACAAGACCCGCGCCGAGGTGAAGTTCGAGGGCGACAC
CCTGGTGAACCGCATCGAGCTGAAGGGCATCGACTTCAAGGAGGACGGCAACATCCTGGGGCACAAGCTG
GAGTACAACTACAACAGCCACAACGTCTATATCACCGCCGACAAGCAGAAGAACGGCATCAAGGCCAACT
TCAAGATCCGCCACAACATCGAGGACGGCGGCGTGCAGCTCGCCGACCACTACCAGCAGAACACCCCCAT
CGGCGACGGCCCCGTGCTGCTGCCCGACAACCACTACCTGAGCTACCAGTCCAAACTGAGCAAAGACCCC
AACGAGAAGCGCGATCACATGGTCCTGCTGGAGTTCGTGACCGCCGCCGGGATCACTCTCGGCATGGACG
AGCTGTACAAGTCCGGACTTAAGTCTCGGCGAGCGCTCGACTCCATGGGGGAGAAACCCGGGACCAGGGT
CTTCAAGAAATCGAGTCCTAACTGCAAGCTCACCGTGTACCTGGGCAAGCGGGACTTTGTGGACCACCTG
GACAAAGTGGATCCTGTAGATGGTGTGGTGCTAGTGGACCCGGACTACTTGAAGGACCGCAAAGTGTTTG
TGACCCTCACCTGCGCCTTTCGCTATGGCCGCGAAGACCTGGACGTGCTGGGCTTGTCCTTCCGCAAAGA
CCTGTTCATCGCCAACTACCAGGCCTTCCCCCCAACACCCAACCCACCCCGGCCCCCCACCCGCCTGCAG
GAGCGGCTGCTGAGGAAGCTGGGCCAGCATGCCCACCCCTTTTTTTTCACAATACCCCAGAACCTGCCCT
GCTCCGTCACCCTGCAGCCAGGCCCAGAGGATACGGGGAAGGCCTGCGGGGTCGACTTTGAGATTCGAGC
CTTCTGCGCCAAATCACTAGAAGAGAAAAGCCACAAACGGAACTCTGTGCGTCTGGTGATCCGAAAGGTG
CAGTTTCCACCCGGCCCCGAAACCACACGCCACTTCCTCATGTCTGACCGGTCCCTGCACCTTGAGGCTT
CACTGGACAAGGAGCTGTACTACCACGGGGAGCCCCTCAATGTCAATGTCCACGTCACCAATAACTCCAC
CAAGACTGTCAAGAAGATCAAAGTCTCTGTGAGACAGTACGCCGACATCTGCCTCTTCAGCACCGCCCAG
TACAAGTGCCCCGTGGCTCAGGTCGAACAAGATGACCAGGTGTCGCCCAGTTCCACGTTCTGTAAGGTGT
ACACCATAACCCCGCTGCTCAGCAACAACCGGGAGAAGCGCGGCCTCGCTCTAGATGGGAAGCTCAAGCA
CGAGGACACCAACCTGGCCTCGAGCACCATTGTGAAGGAGGGTGCCAACAAGGAGGTGCTGGGGATACTG
GTGTCCTACAGGGTCAAGGTGAAGCTGGTGGTGTCACGAGGCGGGGATGTCTCAGTGGAGCTGCCATTTG
TTCTCATGCACCCCAAGCCCCATGATCACATCGCCCTTCCCAGGCCCCAGTCAGCTGTTCCTGAAACAGA
TGCCCCCGTGGACACCAACCTCATTGAATTTGAAACCAACTATGCCACAGACGACGACATCGTGTTCGAA
GACTTTGCCCGGCTGCGGCTCAAGGGGCTGAAGGACGAGGACTATGACGACCAGTTCTGTATCGATTAGG
GCTGGAAGCTTGGCCCTATTCTATAGTGTCACCTAAATGCTAGAGCTCGCTGATCAGCCTCGACTGTGCC
TTCTAGTTGCCAGCCATCTGTTGTTTGCCCCTCCCCCGTGCCTTCCTTGACCCTGGAAGGTGCCACTCCC
ACTGTCCTTTCCTAATAAAATGAGGAAATTGCATCGCATTGTCTGAGTAGGTGTCATTCTATTCTGGGGG
GTGGGGTGGGGCAGGACAGCAAGGGGGAGGATTGGGAAGACAATAGCAGGCATGCTGGGGATGCGGTGGG
CTCTATGGCTTCTGAGGCGGAAAGAACCAGCTGGGGCTCTAGGGGGTATCCCC
[124 nt withheld, positions 3834-3957]
C
[91 nt withheld, positions 3959-4049]
A
[49 nt withheld, positions 4051-4099]
CCTTTGACGTTGGAGTCCACGTTCTTT
[37 nt withheld, positions 4127-4163]
ACCCTATCTCGGTCTATTCTTTTGATTTATAAGGGATTTTGCCGATTTCGGCCTATTGGTTAAAAAATGA
GCTGATTTAACAAAAATTTAACGCGAATTAATTCTGTGGAATGTGTGTCAGTTAGGGTGTGGAAAGTCCC
CAGGCTCCCCAGCAGGCAGAAGTATGCAAAGCATGCATCTCAATTAGTCAGCAACCAGGTGTGGAAAGTC
CCCAGGCTCCCCAGCAGGCAGAAGTATGCAAAGCATGCATCTCAATTAGTCAGCAACCATAGTCCCGCCC
CTAACTCCGCCCATCCCGCCCCTAACTCCGCCCAGTTCCGCCCATTCTCCGCCCCATGGCTGACTAATTT
TTTTTATTTATGCAGAGGCCGAGGCCGCCTCTGCCTCTGAGCTATTCCAGAAGTAGTGAGGAGGCTTTTT
TGGAGGCCTAGGCTTTTGCAAAAAGCTCCCGGGAGCTTGTATATCCATTTTCGGATCTGATCAAGAGACA
GGATGAGGATCGTTTCGCATGATTGAACAAGATGGATTGCACGCAGGTTCTCCGGCCGCTTGGGTGGAGA
GGCTATTCGGCTATGACTGGGCACAACAGACAATCGGCTGCTCTGATGCCGCCGTGTTCCGGCTGTCAGC
GCAGGGGCGCCCGGTTCTTTTTGTCAAGACCGACCTGTCCGGTGCCCTGAATGAACTGCAGGACGAGGCA
GCGCGGCTATCGTGGCTGGCCACGACGGGCGTTCCTTGCGCAGCTGTGCTCGACGTTGTCACTGAAGCGG
GAAGGGACTGGCTGCTATTGGGCGAAGTGCCGGGGCAGGATCTCCTGTCATCTCACCTTGCTCCTGCCGA
GAAAGTATCCATCATGGCTGATGCAATGCGGCGGCTGCATACGCTTGATCCGGCTACCTGCCCATTCGAC
CACCAAGCGAAACATCGCATCGAGCGAGCACGTACTCGGATGGAAGCCGGTCTTGTCGATCAGGATGATC
TGGACGAAGAGCATCAGGGGCTCGCGCCAGCCGAACTGTTCGCCAGGCTCAAGGCGCGCATGCCCGACGG
CGAGGATCTCGTCGTGACCCATGGCGATGCCTGCTTGCCGAATATCATGGTGGAAAATGGCCGCTTTTCT
GGATTCATCGACTGTGGCCGGCTGGGTGTGGCGGACCGCTATCAGGACATAGCGTTGGCTACCCGTGATA
TTGCTGAAGAGCTTGGCGGCGAATGGGCTGACCGCTTCCTCGTGCTTTACGGTATCGCCGCTCCCGATTC
GCAGCGCATCGCCTTCTATCGCCTTCTTGACGAGTTCTTCTGAGCGGGACTCTGGGGTTCGAAATGACCG
ACCAAGCGACGCCCAACCTGCCATCACGAGATTTCGATTCCACCGCCGCCTTCTATGAAAGGTTGGGCTT
CGGAATCGTTTTCCGGGACGCCGGCTGGATGATCCTCCAGCGCGGGGATCTCATGCTGGAGTTCTTCGCC
CACCCCAACTTGTTTATTGCAGCTTATAATGGTTACAAATAAAGCAATAGCATCACAAATTTCACAAATA
AAGCATTTTTTTCACTGCATTCTAGTTGTGGTTTGTCCAAACTCATCAATGTATCTTATCATGTCTGTAT
ACCGTCGACCTCTAGCTAGAGCTTGGCGTAATCATGGTCATAGCTGTTTCCTGTGTGAAATTGTTATCCG
CTCACAATTCCACACAACATACGAGCCGGAAGCATAAAGTGTAAAGCCTGGGGTGCCTAATGAGTGAGCT
AACTCACATTAATTGCGTTGCGCTCACTGCCCGCTTTCCAGTCGGGAAACCTGTCGTGCCAGCTGCATTA
ATGAATCGGCCAACGCGCGGGGAGAGGCGGTTTGCGTATTGGGCGCTCTTCCGCTTCCTCGCTCACTGAC
TCGCTGCGCTCGGTCGTTCGGCTGCGGCGAGCGGTATCAGCTCACTCAAAGGCGGTAATACGGTTATCCA
CAGAATCAGGGGATAACGCAGGAAAGAACATGTGAGCAAAAGGCCAGCAAAAGGCCAGGAACCGTAAAAA
GGCCGCGTTGCTGGCGTTTTTCCATAGGCTCCGCCCCCCTGACGAGCATCACAAAAATCGACGCTCAAGT
CAGAGGTGGCGAAACCCGACAGGACTATAAAGATACCAGGCGTTTCCCCCTGGAAGCTCCCTCGTGCGCT
CTCCTGTTCCGACCCTGCCGCTTACCGGATACCTGTCCGCCTTTCTCCCTTCGGGAAGCGTGGCGCTTTC
TCATAGCTCACGCTGTAGGTATCTCAGTTCGGTGTAGGTCGTTCGCTCCAAGCTGGGCTGTGTGCACGAA
CCCCCCGTTCAGCCCGACCGCTGCGCCTTATCCGGTAACTATCGTCTTGAGTCCAACCCGGTAAGACACG
ACTTATCGCCACTGGCAGCAGCCACTGGTAACAGGATTAGCAGAGCGAGGTATGTAGGCGGTGCTACAGA
GTTCTTGAAGTGGTGGCCTAACTACGGCTACACTAGAAGAACAGTATTTGGTATCTGCGCTCTGCTGAAG
CCAGTTACCTTCGGAAAAAGAGTTGGTAGCTCTTGATCCGGCAAACAAACCACCGCTGGTAGCGGTGGTT
TTTTTGTTTGCAAGCAGCAGATTACGCGCAGAAAAAAAGGATCTCAAGAAGATCCTTTGATCTTTTCTAC
GGGGTCTGACGCTCAGTGGAACGAAAACTCACGTTAAGGGATTTTGGTCATGAGATTATCAAAAAGGATC
TTCACCTAGATCCTTTTAAATTAAAAATGAAGTTTTAAATCAATCTAAAGTATATATGAGTAAACTTGGT
CTGACAGTTACCAATGCTTAATCAGTGAGGCACCTATCTCAGCGATCTGTCTATTTCGTTCATCCATAGT
TGCCTGACTCCCCGTCGTGTAGATAACTACGATACGGGAGGGCTTACCATCTGGCCCCAGTGCTGCAATG
ATACCGCGAGACCCACGCTCACCGGCTCCAGATTTATCAGCAATAAACCAGCCAGCCGGAAGGGCCGAGC
GCAGAAGTGGTCCTGCAACTTTATCCGCCTCCATCCAGTCTATTAATTGTTGCCGGGAAGCTAGAGTAAG
TAGTTCGCCAGTTAATAGTTTGCGCAACGTTGTTGCCATTGCTACAGGCATCGTGGTGTCACGCTCGTCG
TTTGGTATGGCTTCATTCAGCTCCGGTTCCCAACG
